>Addgene plasmid #131220 | Opto-casp9_VfAU1-LOV_casp9 | depositor partial sequence | sequence record 251497 | pOVC1_Opto-casp9_VfAU1-LOV_casp9
ACCATGGCCACCGGTCCTGACTACAGTCTCGTGAAGGCTCTGCAAATGGCACAACAGAATTTTGTCATTA
CAGACGCCTCCCTCCCAGACAACCCTATCGTCTACGCCAGTAGAGGGTTTCTGACACTGACAGGCTATTC
TCTCGACCAGATCCTGGGCAGGAACTGCAGGTTTCTGCAAGGGCCAGAAACAGACCCAAGAGCTGTGGAT
AAGATCAGGAATGCCATCACCAAAGGCGTTGATACCAGTGTCTGTCTGCTGAATTATAGACAGGATGGCA
CAACCTTCTGGAATCTCTTCTTCGTGGCTGGACTCAGAGATTCTAAGGGCAATATTGTCAACTACGTCGG
AGTGCAGTCAAAGGTGAGCGAAGATTATGCCAAGCTGCTGGTCAACGAGCAGAACATTGAGTACAAAGGT
GTGCGCACCAGTAACATGCTGCGCAGAAAGCCCGGTGAATTCTCAGGCTCTGGATCCCCCGGGGGATTTG
GTGATGTCGGTGCTCTTGAGAGTTTGAGGGGAAATGCAGATTTGGCTTACATCCTGAGCATGGAGCCCTG
TGGCCACTGCCTCATTATCAACAATGTGAACTTCTGCCGTGAGTCCGGGCTCCGCACCCGCACTGGCTCC
AACATCGACTGTGAGAAGTTGCGGCGTCGCTTCTCCTCGCTGCATTTCATGGTGGAGGTGAAGGGCGACC
TGACTGCCAAGAAAATGGTGCTGGCTTTGCTGGAGCTGGCGCGGCAGGACCACGGTGCTCTGGACTGCTG
CGTGGTGGTCATTCTCTCTCACGGCTGTCAGGCCAGCCACCTGCAGTTCCCAGGGGCTGTCTACGGCACA
GATGGATGCCCTGTGTCGGTCGAGAAGATTGTGAACATCTTCAATGGGACCAGCTGCCCCAGCCTGGGAG
GGAAGCCCAAGCTCTTTTTCATCCAGGCCTGTGGTGGGGAGCAGAAAGACCATGGGTTTGAGGTGGCCTC
CACTTCCCCTGAAGACGAGTCCCCTGGCAGTAACCCCGAGCCAGATGCCACCCCGTTCCAGGAAGGTTTG
AGGACCTTCGACCAGCTGGACGCCATATCTAGTTTGCCCACACCCAGTGACATCTTTGTGTCCTACTCTA
CTTTCCCAGGTTTTGTTTCCTGGAGGGACCCCAAGAGTGGCTCCTGGTACGTTGAGACCCTGGACGACAT
CTTTGAGCAGTGGGCTCACTCTGAAGACCTGCAGTCCCTCCTGCTTAGGGTCGCTAATGCTGTTTCGGTG
AAAGGGATTTATAAACAGATGCCTGGTTGCTTTAATTTCCTCCGGAAAAAACTTTTCTTTAAAACATCAC
CCGGGTAA
