[The description below was written by a language model from this plasmid's Addgene catalogue record.]
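Description:
Opto-casp9_VfAU1-LOV_casp9 is a mammalian expression plasmid built on the Invitrogen pcDNA3.1(-) backbone (about 5.3 kb without insert). It is maintained as a high-copy plasmid in E. coli under ampicillin selection, and it carries the neomycin resistance marker, which allows G418 selection of stably transfected mammalian cells. No feature table accompanies the record, so other backbone elements are not individually documented here.

The payload is a roughly 1.3 kb chimeric open reading frame expressed from the CMV promoter, a strong constitutive promoter for transient or stable expression in mammalian cells. It combines the light-oxygen-voltage (LOV) sensing domain of aureochrome 1 from the alga Vaucheria frigida (VfAU1-LOV) with human caspase-9 sequence. The construct name suggests that the LOV domain precedes the caspase portion. The record does not state which caspase-9 residues are included or whether linkers or epitope tags are present. LOV domains of this type bind a flavin chromophore and are generally used as blue-light-induced homodimerisation modules. Caspase-9 is an initiator caspase that is activated by induced proximity, so light-driven association of the fusion is the presumed basis for the stated purpose of a light-activated caspase-9.

The insert is flanked by AgeI and XmaI sites, both of which are retained. This fits the modular vector library described in the associated publication, in which photoreceptor domains can be swapped to generate light-controlled protein-protein interactions quickly. The plasmid is suited to optogenetic control of caspase-9 activity, and by extension apoptotic signalling, in cultured mammalian cells.
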