Addgene plasmid #131220: Opto-casp9_VfAU1-LOV_casp9
Purpose: Expresses Opto-casp9_VfAU1-LOV_casp9 (light-activated caspase9)
Depositing lab: Harald Janovjak. Depositing organization: Monash University. Publication: Engineering Strategy and Vector Library for the Rapid Generation of Modular Light-Controlled Protein-Protein Interactions. Tichy AM, Gerrard EJ, Legrand JMD, Hobbs RM, Janovjak H. J Mol Biol. 2019 May 29. pii: S0022-2836(19)30317-1. doi: 10.1016/j.jmb.2019.05.033. PubMed 31150735.
Backbone
  Vector backbone: pcDNA3.1-
  Backbone manufacturer: Invitrogen
  Backbone size w/o insert (bp): 5318
  Vector type: Mammalian Expression
  Selectable markers: Neomycin (select with G418)
Growth in bacteria
  Bacterial resistance: Ampicillin, 100 μg/mL
  Growth temperature: 37°C
  Growth strain: DH5alpha
  Copy number: High Copy
Gene/Insert
  Gene/Insert name: Opto-casp9 (VfAU1-LOV_casp9)
  Species: H. sapiens (human); V. frigida
  Insert size (bp): 1338
  Promoter: CMV
  Cloning method: Restriction Enzyme; 5′ cloning site AgeI (not destroyed); 3′ cloning site XmaI (not destroyed)
  Sequencing primers: 5′ CMV_F (CGCAAATGGGCGGTAGGCGTG); 3′ pcDNA_R (CAACAGATGGCTGGCAAC)
Terms and licenses: Academic/Nonprofit Terms; Industry Terms: Not Available to Industry
How to cite: Opto-casp9_VfAU1-LOV_casp9 was a gift from Harald Janovjak (Addgene plasmid # 131220 ; http://n2t.net/addgene:131220 ; RRID:Addgene_131220)
