LOCUS       Exported 6660 bp ds-DNA circular SYN 12-MAY-2021
DEFINITION  Expresses Opto-casp9_VfAU1-LOV_casp9 (light-activated caspase9).
ACCESSION   .
VERSION     .
KEYWORDS    Opto-casp9_VfAU1-LOV_casp9
SOURCE      synthetic DNA construct
  ORGANISM  synthetic DNA construct
REFERENCE   1 (bases 1 to 6660)
  AUTHORS   Tichy AM, Gerrard EJ, Legrand JMD, Hobbs RM, Janovjak H
  TITLE     Engineering Strategy and Vector Library for the Rapid Generation of
            Modular Light-Controlled Protein-Protein Interactions.
  JOURNAL   J Mol Biol. 2019 May 29. pii: S0022-2836(19)30317-1. doi:
            10.1016/j.jmb.2019.05.033.
  PUBMED    31150735
REFERENCE   2 (bases 1 to 6660)
  AUTHORS   .
  TITLE     Direct Submission
  JOURNAL   Exported May 12, 2021 from SnapGene Server 1.1.58
            http://www.snapgene.com
FEATURES             Location/Qualifiers
     source          1..6660
                     /organism="synthetic DNA construct"
                     /mol_type="other DNA"
     enhancer        170..549
                     /label=CMV enhancer
                     /note="human cytomegalovirus immediate early enhancer"
     promoter        550..753
                     /label=CMV promoter
                     /note="human cytomegalovirus (CMV) immediate early
                     promoter"
     primer_bind     704..724
                     /label=CMV-F
                     /note="Human CMV immediate early promoter, forward primer"
     primer_bind     798..817
                     /label=T7
                     /note="T7 promoter, forward primer"
     promoter        798..816
                     /label=T7 promoter
                     /note="promoter for bacteriophage T7 RNA polymerase"
     CDS             complement(1640..1651)
                     /codon_start=1
                     /product="WELQut protease recognition and cleavage site"
                     /label=WELQut site
                     /translation="WELQ"
     primer_bind     complement(2186..2203)
                     /label=BGH-rev
                     /note="Bovine growth hormone terminator, reverse primer.
                     Also called BGH reverse"
     polyA_signal    2192..2416
                     /label=bGH poly(A) signal
                     /note="bovine growth hormone polyadenylation signal"
     rep_origin      2462..2890
                     /direction=RIGHT
                     /label=f1 ori
                     /note="f1 bacteriophage origin of replication; arrow
                     indicates direction of (+) strand synthesis"
     primer_bind     complement(2549..2568)
                     /label=F1ori-R
                     /note="F1 origin, reverse primer"
     primer_bind     2759..2780
                     /label=F1ori-F
                     /note="F1 origin, forward primer"
     primer_bind     complement(2899..2919)
                     /label=pBABE 3'
                     /note="SV40 enhancer, reverse primer for pBABE vectors"
     promoter        2904..3233
                     /label=SV40 promoter
                     /note="SV40 enhancer and early promoter"
     rep_origin      3084..3219
                     /label=SV40 ori
                     /note="SV40 origin of replication"
     primer_bind     3146..3165
                     /label=SV40pro-F
                     /note="SV40 promoter/origin, forward primer"
     CDS             3300..4094
                     /codon_start=1
                     /gene="aph(3')-II (or nptII)"
                     /product="aminoglycoside phosphotransferase from Tn5"
                     /label=NeoR/KanR
                     /note="confers resistance to neomycin, kanamycin, and G418
                     (Geneticin(R))"
                     /translation="MIEQDGLHAGSPAAWVERLFGYDWAQQTIGCSDAAVFRLSAQGRP
                     VLFVKTDLSGALNELQDEAARLSWLATTGVPCAAVLDVVTEAGRDWLLLGEVPGQDLLS
                     SHLAPAEKVSIMADAMRRLHTLDPATCPFDHQAKHRIERARTRMEAGLVDQDDLDEEHQ
                     GLAPAELFARLKARMPDGEDLVVTHGDACLPNIMVENGRFSGFIDCGRLGVADRYQDIA
                     LATRDIAEELGGEWADRFLVLYGIAAPDSQRIAFYRLLDEFF"
     primer_bind     complement(3354..3373)
                     /label=Neo-R
                     /note="Neomycin resistance gene, reverse primer"
     primer_bind     3964..3983
                     /label=Neo-F
                     /note="Neomycin resistance gene, forward primer"
     polyA_signal    4268..4389
                     /label=SV40 poly(A) signal
                     /note="SV40 polyadenylation signal"
     primer_bind     complement(4305..4324)
                     /label=SV40pA-R
                     /note="SV40 polyA, reverse primer"
     primer_bind     4359..4378
                     /label=EBV-rev
                     /note="SV40 polyA terminator, reverse primer"
     primer_bind     complement(4438..4454)
                     /label=M13 rev
                     /note="common sequencing primer, one of multiple similar
                     variants"
     primer_bind     complement(4438..4454)
                     /label=M13 Reverse
                     /note="In lacZ gene. Also called M13-rev"
     primer_bind     complement(4451..4473)
                     /label=M13/pUC Reverse
                     /note="In lacZ gene"
     protein_bind    4462..4478
                     /label=lac operator
                     /bound_moiety="lac repressor encoded by lacI"
                     /note="The lac repressor binds to the lac operator to
                     inhibit transcription in E. coli. This inhibition can be
                     relieved by adding lactose or
                     isopropyl-beta-D-thiogalactopyranoside (IPTG)."
     promoter        complement(4486..4516)
                     /label=lac promoter
                     /note="promoter for the E. coli lac operon"
     protein_bind    4531..4552
                     /label=CAP binding site
                     /bound_moiety="E. coli catabolite activator protein"
                     /note="CAP binding activates transcription in the presence
                     of cAMP."
     primer_bind     complement(4669..4686)
                     /label=L4440
                     /note="L4440 vector, forward primer"
     rep_origin      complement(4840..5428)
                     /direction=LEFT
                     /label=ori
                     /note="high-copy-number ColE1/pMB1/pBR322/pUC origin of
                     replication"
     primer_bind     complement(4920..4939)
                     /label=pBR322ori-F
                     /note="pBR322 origin, forward primer"
     CDS             complement(5599..6459)
                     /codon_start=1
                     /gene="bla"
                     /product="beta-lactamase"
                     /label=AmpR
                     /note="confers resistance to ampicillin, carbenicillin, and
                     related antibiotics"
                     /translation="MSIQHFRVALIPFFAAFCLPVFAHPETLVKVKDAEDQLGARVGYI
                     ELDLNSGKILESFRPEERFPMMSTFKVLLCGAVLSRIDAGQEQLGRRIHYSQNDLVEYS
                     PVTEKHLTDGMTVRELCSAAITMSDNTAANLLLTTIGGPKELTAFLHNMGDHVTRLDRW
                     EPELNEAIPNDERDTTMPVAMATTLRKLLTGELLTLASRQQLIDWMEADKVAGPLLRSA
                     LPAGWFIADKSGAGERGSRGIIAALGPDGKPSRIVVIYTTGSQATMDERNRQIAEIGAS
                     LIKHW"
     primer_bind     6222..6241
                     /label=Amp-R
                     /note="Ampicillin resistance gene, reverse primer"
     promoter        complement(6460..6564)
                     /gene="bla"
                     /label=AmpR promoter
     primer_bind     complement(6639..6658)
                     /label=pRS-marker
                     /note="pRS vectors, use to sequence yeast selectable
                     marker"
ORIGIN
        1 tagttaagcc agtatctgct ccctgcttgt gtgttggagg tcgctgagta gtgcgcgagc
       61 aaaatttaag ctacaacaag gcaaggcttg accgacaatt gcatgaagaa tctgcttagg
      121 gttaggcgtt ttgcgctgct tcgcgatgta cgggccagat atacgcgttg acattgatta
      181 ttgactagtt attaatagta atcaattacg gggtcattag ttcatagccc atatatggag
      241 ttccgcgtta cataacttac ggtaaatggc ccgcctggct gaccgcccaa cgacccccgc
      301 ccattgacgt caataatgac gtatgttccc atagtaacgc caatagggac tttccattga
      361 cgtcaatggg tggagtattt acggtaaact gcccacttgg cagtacatca agtgtatcat
      421 atgccaagta cgccccctat tgacgtcaat gacggtaaat ggcccgcctg gcattatgcc
      481 cagtacatga ccttatggga ctttcctact tggcagtaca tctacgtatt agtcatcgct
      541 attaccatgg tgatgcggtt ttggcagtac atcaatgggc gtggatagcg gtttgactca
      601 cggggatttc caagtctcca ccccattgac gtcaatggga gtttgttttg gcaccaaaat
      661 caacgggact ttccaaaatg tcgtaacaac tccgccccat tgacgcaaat gggcggtagg
      721 cgtgtacggt gggaggtcta tataagcaga gctctctggc taactagaga acccactgct
      781 tactggctta tcgaaattaa tacgactcac tatagggaga cccaagctga ccatggccac
      841 cggtcctgac tacagtctcg tgaaggctct gcaaatggca caacagaatt ttgtcattac
      901 agacgcctcc ctcccagaca accctatcgt ctacgccagt agagggtttc tgacactgac
      961 aggctattct ctcgaccaga tcctgggcag gaactgcagg tttctgcaag ggccagaaac
     1021 agacccaaga gctgtggata agatcaggaa tgccatcacc aaaggcgttg ataccagtgt
     1081 ctgtctgctg aattatagac aggatggcac aaccttctgg aatctcttct tcgtggctgg
     1141 actcagagat tctaagggca atattgtcaa ctacgtcgga gtgcagtcaa aggtgagcga
     1201 agattatgcc aagctgctgg tcaacgagca gaacattgag tacaaaggtg tgcgcaccag
     1261 taacatgctg cgcagaaagc ccggtgaatt ctcaggctct ggatcccccg ggggatttgg
     1321 tgatgtcggt gctcttgaga gtttgagggg aaatgcagat ttggcttaca tcctgagcat
     1381 ggagccctgt ggccactgcc tcattatcaa caatgtgaac ttctgccgtg agtccgggct
     1441 ccgcacccgc actggctcca acatcgactg tgagaagttg cggcgtcgct tctcctcgct
     1501 gcatttcatg gtggaggtga agggcgacct gactgccaag aaaatggtgc tggctttgct
     1561 ggagctggcg cggcaggacc acggtgctct ggactgctgc gtggtggtca ttctctctca
     1621 cggctgtcag gccagccacc tgcagttccc aggggctgtc tacggcacag atggatgccc
     1681 tgtgtcggtc gagaagattg tgaacatctt caatgggacc agctgcccca gcctgggagg
     1741 gaagcccaag ctctttttca tccaggcctg tggtggggag cagaaagacc atgggtttga
     1801 ggtggcctcc acttcccctg aagacgagtc ccctggcagt aaccccgagc cagatgccac
     1861 cccgttccag gaaggtttga ggaccttcga ccagctggac gccatatcta gtttgcccac
     1921 acccagtgac atctttgtgt cctactctac tttcccaggt tttgtttcct ggagggaccc
     1981 caagagtggc tcctggtacg ttgagaccct ggacgacatc tttgagcagt gggctcactc
     2041 tgaagacctg cagtccctcc tgcttagggt cgctaatgct gtttcggtga aagggattta
     2101 taaacagatg cctggttgct ttaatttcct ccggaaaaaa cttttcttta aaacatcacc
     2161 cgggtaagtt taaaccgctg atcagcctcg actgtgcctt ctagttgcca gccatctgtt
     2221 gtttgcccct cccccgtgcc ttccttgacc ctggaaggtg ccactcccac tgtcctttcc
     2281 taataaaatg aggaaattgc atcgcattgt ctgagtaggt gtcattctat tctggggggt
     2341 ggggtggggc aggacagcaa gggggaggat tgggaagaca atagcaggca tgctggggat
     2401 gcggtgggct ctatggcttc tgaggcggaa agaaccagct ggggctctag ggggtatccc
     2461 cnnnnnnnnn nnnnnnnnnn nnnnnnnnnn nnnnnnnnnn nnnnnnnnnn nnnnnnnnnn
     2521 nnnnnnnnnn nnnnnnnnnn nnnnnnnnnn nnnnnnnnnn nnnnnnnnnn nnnnnnnnnn
     2581 nnnnncnnnn nnnnnnnnnn nnnnnnnnnn nnnnnnnnnn nnnnnnnnnn nnnnnnnnnn
     2641 nnnnnnnnnn nnnnnnnnnn nnnnnnnnnn nnnnnnnann nnnnnnnnnn nnnnnnnnnn
     2701 nnnnnnnnnn nnnnnnnnnn nnnnnnncct ttgacgttgg agtccacgtt ctttaatagt
     2761 ggactcttgt tccaaactgg aacaacactc aaccctatct cggtctattc ttttgattta
     2821 taagggattt tgccgatttc ggcctattgg ttaaaaaatg agctgattta acaaaaattt
     2881 aacgcgaatt aattctgtgg aatgtgtgtc agttagggtg tggaaagtcc ccaggctccc
     2941 cagcaggcag aagtatgcaa agcatgcatc tcaattagtc agcaaccagg tgtggaaagt
     3001 ccccaggctc cccagcaggc agaagtatgc aaagcatgca tctcaattag tcagcaacca
     3061 tagtcccgcc cctaactccg cccatcccgc ccctaactcc gcccagttcc gcccattctc
     3121 cgccccatgg ctgactaatt ttttttattt atgcagaggc cgaggccgcc tctgcctctg
     3181 agctattcca gaagtagtga ggaggctttt ttggaggcct aggcttttgc aaaaagctct
     3241 cgggagcttg tatatccatt ttcggatctg atcaagagac aggatgagga tcgtttcgca
     3301 tgattgaaca agatggattg cacgcaggtt ctccggccgc ttgggtggag aggctattcg
     3361 gctatgactg ggcacaacag acaatcggct gctctgatgc cgccgtgttc cggctgtcag
     3421 cgcaggggcg cccggttctt tttgtcaaga ccgacctgtc cggtgccctg aatgaactgc
     3481 aggacgaggc agcgcggcta tcgtggctgg ccacgacggg cgttccttgc gcagctgtgc
     3541 tcgacgttgt cactgaagcg ggaagggact ggctgctatt gggcgaagtg ccggggcagg
     3601 atctcctgtc atctcacctt gctcctgccg agaaagtatc catcatggct gatgcaatgc
     3661 ggcggctgca tacgcttgat ccggctacct gcccattcga ccaccaagcg aaacatcgca
     3721 tcgagcgagc acgtactcgg atggaagccg gtcttgtcga tcaggatgat ctggacgaag
     3781 agcatcaggg gctcgcgcca gccgaactgt tcgccaggct caaggcgcgc atgcccgacg
     3841 gcgaggatct cgtcgtgacc catggcgatg cctgcttgcc gaatatcatg gtggaaaatg
     3901 gccgcttttc tggattcatc gactgtggcc ggctgggtgt ggcggaccgc tatcaggaca
     3961 tagcgttggc tacccgtgat attgctgaag agcttggcgg cgaatgggct gaccgcttcc
     4021 tcgtgcttta cggtatcgcc gctcccgatt cgcagcgcat cgccttctat cgccttcttg
     4081 acgagttctt ctgagcggga ctctggggtt cgaaatgacc gaccaagcga cgcccaacct
     4141 gccatcacga gatttcgatt ccaccgccgc cttctatgaa aggttgggct tcggaatcgt
     4201 tttccgggac gccggctgga tgatcctcca gcgcggggat ctcatgctgg agttcttcgc
     4261 ccaccccaac ttgtttattg cagcttataa tggttacaaa taaagcaata gcatcacaaa
     4321 tttcacaaat aaagcatttt tttcactgca ttctagttgt ggtttgtcca aactcatcaa
     4381 tgtatcttat catgtctgta taccgtcgac ctctagctag agcttggcgt aatcatggtc
     4441 atagctgttt cctgtgtgaa attgttatcc gctcacaatt ccacacaaca tacgagccgg
     4501 aagcataaag tgtaaagcct ggggtgccta atgagtgagc taactcacat taattgcgtt
     4561 gcgctcactg cccgctttcc agtcgggaaa cctgtcgtgc cagctgcatt aatgaatcgg
     4621 ccaacgcgcg gggagaggcg gtttgcgtat tgggcgctct tccgcttcct cgctcactga
     4681 ctcgctgcgc tcggtcgttc ggctgcggcg agcggtatca gctcactcaa aggcggtaat
     4741 acggttatcc acagaatcag gggataacgc aggaaagaac atgtgagcaa aaggccagca
     4801 aaaggccagg aaccgtaaaa aggccgcgtt gctggcgttt ttccataggc tccgcccccc
     4861 tgacgagcat cacaaaaatc gacgctcaag tcagaggtgg cgaaacccga caggactata
     4921 aagataccag gcgtttcccc ctggaagctc cctcgtgcgc tctcctgttc cgaccctgcc
     4981 gcttaccgga tacctgtccg cctttctccc ttcgggaagc gtggcgcttt ctcatagctc
     5041 acgctgtagg tatctcagtt cggtgtaggt cgttcgctcc aagctgggct gtgtgcacga
     5101 accccccgtt cagcccgacc gctgcgcctt atccggtaac tatcgtcttg agtccaaccc
     5161 ggtaagacac gacttatcgc cactggcagc agccactggt aacaggatta gcagagcgag
     5221 gtatgtaggc ggtgctacag agttcttgaa gtggtggcct aactacggct acactagaag
     5281 aacagtattt ggtatctgcg ctctgctgaa gccagttacc ttcggaaaaa gagttggtag
     5341 ctcttgatcc ggcaaacaaa ccaccgctgg tagcggtggt ttttttgttt gcaagcagca
     5401 gattacgcgc agaaaaaaag gatctcaaga agatcctttg atcttttcta cggggtctga
     5461 cgctcagtgg aacgaaaact cacgttaagg gattttggtc atgagattat caaaaaggat
     5521 cttcacctag atccttttaa attaaaaatg aagttttaaa tcaatctaaa gtatatatga
     5581 gtaaacttgg tctgacagtt accaatgctt aatcagtgag gcacctatct cagcgatctg
     5641 tctatttcgt tcatccatag ttgcctgact ccccgtcgtg tagataacta cgatacggga
     5701 gggcttacca tctggcccca gtgctgcaat gataccgcga gacccacgct caccggctcc
     5761 agatttatca gcaataaacc agccagccgg aagggccgag cgcagaagtg gtcctgcaac
     5821 tttatccgcc tccatccagt ctattaattg ttgccgggaa gctagagtaa gtagttcgcc
     5881 agttaatagt ttgcgcaacg ttgttgccat tgctacaggc atcgtggtgt cacgctcgtc
     5941 gtttggtatg gcttcattca gctccggttc ccaacgatca aggcgagtta catgatcccc
     6001 catgttgtgc aaaaaagcgg ttagctcctt cggtcctccg atcgttgtca gaagtaagtt
     6061 ggccgcagtg ttatcactca tggttatggc agcactgcat aattctctta ctgtcatgcc
     6121 atccgtaaga tgcttttctg tgactggtga gtactcaacc aagtcattct gagaatagtg
     6181 tatgcggcga ccgagttgct cttgcccggc gtcaatacgg gataataccg cgccacatag
     6241 cagaacttta aaagtgctca tcattggaaa acgttcttcg gggcgaaaac tctcaaggat
     6301 cttaccgctg ttgagatcca gttcgatgta acccactcgt gcacccaact gatcttcagc
     6361 atcttttact ttcaccagcg tttctgggtg agcaaaaaca ggaaggcaaa atgccgcaaa
     6421 aaagggaata agggcgacac ggaaatgttg aatactcata ctcttccttt ttcaatatta
     6481 ttgaagcatt tatcagggtt attgtctcat gagcggatac atatttgaat gtatttagaa
     6541 aaataaacaa ataggggttc cgcgcacatt tccccgaaaa gtgccacctg acgtcgacgg
     6601 atcgggagat ctcccgatcc cctatggtgc actctcagta caatctgctc tgatgccgca
//
